Addgene plasmid #132094: pDONR221_SLC38A7
Purpose: Gateway entry clone with codon-optimized ORF sequence for subcloning into custom expression vectors
Depositing lab: RESOLUTE Consortium & Giulio Superti-Furga. Depositing organization: CeMM Research Center for Molecular Medicine. Publication: The RESOLUTE consortium: unlocking SLC transporters for drug discovery. Superti-Furga G, Lackner D, Wiedmer T, Ingles-Prieto A, Barbosa B, Girardi E, Goldmann U, Gurtl B, Klavins K, Klimek C, Lindinger S, Lineiro-Retes E, Muller AC, Onstein S, Redinger G, Reil D, Sedlyarov V, Wolf G, Crawford M, Everley R, ... Steppan CM. Nat Rev Drug Discov. 2020 Jul;19(7):429-430. doi: 10.1038/d41573-020-00056-6. PubMed 32265506.
Backbone
  Vector backbone: pDONR221
  Backbone manufacturer: Thermo Fisher Scientific
  Backbone size w/o insert (bp): 2550
  Vector type: Mammalian Expression
Growth in bacteria
  Bacterial resistance: Kanamycin, 50 μg/mL
  Growth temperature: 37°C
  Growth strain: Stbl3
  Copy number: High Copy
Gene/Insert
  Gene/Insert name: SLC38A7 (alt name: FLJ10815)
  Species: H. sapiens (human)
  Insert size (bp): 1386
  Entrez Gene: SLC38A7 (a.k.a. FLJ10815, FLJ12724)
  Cloning method: Gateway Cloning
  Sequencing primers: 5′ M13-fwd; 3′ M13-rev
Terms and licenses: Academic/Nonprofit Terms; Industry Terms
Depositor comments: For more information on the full Resolute plasmid collection, please see www.addgene.org/depositor-collections/re-solute/. Please provide your feedback on this plasmid to the RESOLUTE consortium by filling out their RESOLUTE repository feedback form: https://forms.office.com/Pages/ResponsePage.aspx?id=0e05yklzmkS7rjFGQL4N7z4feCLQvEJAmVcOCM_u885UN1JJRko0Ukg4TVQwNTZLOUxPQVJWT1NHUCQlQCN0PWcu
How to cite: pDONR221_SLC38A7 was a gift from RESOLUTE Consortium & Giulio Superti-Furga (Addgene plasmid # 132094 ; http://n2t.net/addgene:132094 ; RRID:Addgene_132094)
