[The description below was written by a language model from this plasmid's Addgene catalogue record and pLannotate feature annotations shown in this document.]
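Description:
pDONR221_SLC38A7 is a Gateway entry clone built on the commercial pDONR221 backbone. It carries a codon-optimized open reading frame for human SLC38A7 (also known as SNAT7 or FLJ10815), a solute carrier that mediates sodium-dependent amino acid transport with a preference for L-glutamine. The sequenced plasmid is about 3.9 kb, consistent with a roughly 2.55 kb backbone plus the 1,386 bp insert. It is maintained in E. coli through a high-copy ColE1/pUC-type origin and selected with kanamycin via an aminoglycoside phosphotransferase (KanR) gene.

The ORF sits between attL1 and attL2, the recombination sites produced when a sequence is captured into a donor vector. These sites allow directional, in-frame transfer into any attR-containing destination vector by an LR Clonase reaction. Upstream of attL1 lie the rrnB T1 and T2 transcription terminators, which shield the insert from read-through transcription in bacteria. A T7 promoter lies just beyond attL2, pointing back toward the insert, and short lacI and lacZα fragments are backbone remnants with no functional role. M13 forward and reverse priming sites flank the cassette for sequence verification.

Although the catalogue lists the vector type as mammalian expression, the feature table shows no eukaryotic promoter, polyadenylation signal, tag or reporter, so the plasmid itself is not an expression construct. It serves as a shuttle source of the SLC38A7 coding sequence for subcloning into custom expression vectors. It belongs to a large consortium collection of solute carrier clones assembled to support transporter research and drug discovery.
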