Features (pLannotate 1.2.2; 10 found; start..end, strand, type, name):
    121..213     +  CDS            lacI (fragment): lac repressor; lacI; The lac repressor binds to the lac operator to inhibit transcription in E. coli. This inhibition can be relieved by adding lactose or isopropyl-β-D-thiogalactopyranoside (IPTG).
    268..295     -  terminator     rrnB T2 terminator: transcription terminator T2 from the E. coli rrnB gene
    427..470     +  terminator     rrnB T1 terminator: Escherichia coli rrnB; transcription terminator T1 from the E. coli rrnB gene
    517..553     -  CDS            lacZα (fragment): LacZα fragment of β-galactosidase; lacZ fragment
    569..668     +  protein_bind   attL1: mutant version of attL; recombination site for the Gateway® LR reaction LR Clonase™
    674..2059    +  CDS            SLC38A7: S38A7_HUMAN - Also known as SNAT7. Experimental evidence at protein level: Swiss-Prot protein existence level 1. Mediates sodium-dependent transport of amino acids, preferentially L-glutamine. From Homo sapiens (Human).
   2061..2160    -  protein_bind   attL2: mutant version of attL; recombination site for the Gateway® LR reaction LR Clonase™
   2178..2196    -  promoter       T7 promoter: promoter for bacteriophage T7 RNA polymerase
   2330..3139    +  CDS            KanR: aminoglycoside phosphotransferase; aph(3')-Ia; confers resistance to kanamycin in bacteria or G418 (Geneticin®) in eukaryotes
   3286..3874    +  rep_origin     ori: high-copy-number ColE1/pMB1/pBR322/pUC origin of replication
>Addgene plasmid #132094 | pDONR221_SLC38A7 | addgene full sequence | sequence record 265078 | Addgene NGS Result
CTTTCCTGCGTTATCCCCTGATTCTGTGGATAACCGTATTACCGCCTTTGAGTGAGCTGATACCGCTCGC
CGCAGCCGAACGACCGAGCGCAGCGAGTCAGTGAGCGAGGAAGCGGAAGAGCGCCCAATACGCAAACCGC
CTCTCCCCGCGCGTTGGCCGATTCATTAATGCAGCTGGCACGACAGGTTTCCCGACTGGAAAGCGGGCAG
TGAGCGCAACGCAATTAATACGCGTACCGCTAGCCAGGAAGAGTTTGTAGAAACGCAAAAAGGCCATCCG
TCAGGATGGCCTTCTGCTTAGTTTGATGCCTGGCAGTTTATGGCGGGCGTCCTGCCCGCCACCCTCCGGG
CCGTTGCTTCACAACGTTCAAATCCGCTCCCGGCGGATTTGTCCTACTCAGGAGAGCGTTCACCGACAAA
CAACAGATAAAACGAAAGGCCCAGTCTTCCGACTGAGCCTTTCGTTTTATTTGATGCCTGGCAGTTCCCT
ACTCTCGCGTTAACGCTAGCATGGATGTTTTCCCAGTCACGACGTTGTAAAACGACGGCCAGTCTTAAGC
TCGGGCCCCAAATAATGATTTTATTTTGACTGATAGTGACCTGTTCGTTGCAACACATTGATGAGCAATG
CTTTTTTATAATGCCAACTTTGTACAAAAAAGCAGGCTCCACCATGGCCCAGGTGTCTATCAACAATGAC
TACTCCGAGTGGGACCTGTCTACCGATGCAGGAGAGAGGGCAAGACTGCTGCAGAGCCCATGCGTGGACA
CAGCCCCCAAGAGCGAGTGGGAGGCATCCCCAGGAGGACTGGATAGGGGAACCACAAGCACCCTGGGAGC
AATCTTTATCGTGGTGAACGCATGTCTGGGAGCAGGACTGCTGAATTTTCCTGCCGCCTTCAGCACAGCA
GGAGGAGTGGCAGCAGGAATCGCCCTGCAGATGGGCATGCTGGTGTTCATCATCTCCGGCCTGGTCATCC
TGGCCTACTGCTCTCAGGCCAGCAACGAGAGAACCTATCAGGAGGTGGTGTGGGCCGTGTGCGGCAAGCT
GACAGGCGTGCTGTGCGAGGTGGCAATCGCCGTGTATACCTTTGGCACATGTATCGCCTTCCTTATCATA
ATTGGGGATCAACAAGACAAGATCATCGCCGTGATGGCAAAGGAGCCTGAGGGAGCATCCGGACCATGGT
ACACCGACCGGAAGTTTACCATCTCCCTGACAGCCTTCCTGTTTATCCTGCCCCTGTCTATCCCTAGAGA
GATCGGCTTTCAGAAGTATGCCTCCTTCCTGTCTGTGGTGGGCACCTGGTACGTGACAGCCATCGTGATC
ATCAAGTATATCTGGCCCGATAAGGAGATGACCCCTGGCAACATCCTGACAAGGCCAGCAAGCTGGATGG
CCGTGTTTAATGCCATGCCTACAATCTGCTTCGGCTTTCAGTGTCACGTGAGCTCCGTGCCCGTGTTCAA
CTCCATGCAGCAGCCAGAGGTGAAGACCTGGGGAGGAGTGGTGACAGCAGCAATGGTCATCGCCCTGGCC
GTGTACATGGGCACCGGCATCTGCGGCTTTCTGACATTCGGCGCAGCAGTGGACCCAGATGTGCTGCTGA
GCTATCCATCCGAGGACATGGCAGTGGCAGTGGCAAGGGCCTTTATCATCCTGTCTGTGCTGACCAGCTA
CCCTATCCTGCACTTCTGTGGAAGGGCAGTGGTGGAGGGACTGTGGCTGAGGTATCAGGGAGTGCCAGTG
GAGGAGGACGTGGGAAGGGAGCGGAGAAGGCGCGTGCTGCAGACCCTGGTGTGGTTTCTGCTGACACTGC
TGCTGGCCCTGTTCATCCCCGATATCGGCAAAGTGATCTCCGTGATCGGAGGACTGGCAGCATGCTTCAT
CTTCGTGTTCCCAGGCCTGTGCCTGATCCAGGCCAAGCTGTCTGAGATGGAGGAGGTGAAGCCCGCCTCT
TGGTGGGTGCTGGTGAGCTACGGCGTGCTGCTGGTGACCCTGGGAGCCTTTATCTTCGGCCAGACCACAG
CCAACGCCATCTTCGTGGATCTGCTGGCCGACCCAGCTTTCTTGTACAAAGTTGGCATTATAAGAAAGCA
TTGCTTATCAATTTGTTGCAACGAACAGGTCACTATCAGTCAAAATAAAATCATTATTTGCCATCCAGCT
GATATCCCCTATAGTGAGTCGTATTACATGGTCATAGCTGTTTCCTGGCAGCTCTGGCCCGTGTCTCAAA
ATCTCTGATGTTACATTGCACAAGATAAAAATATATCATCATGAACAATAAAACTGTCTGCTTACATAAA
CAGTAATACAAGGGGTGTTATGAGCCATATTCAACGGGAAACGTCGAGGCCGCGATTAAATTCCAACATG
GATGCTGATTTATATGGGTATAAATGGGCTCGCGATAATGTCGGGCAATCAGGTGCGACAATCTATCGCT
TGTATGGGAAGCCCGATGCGCCAGAGTTGTTTCTGAAACATGGCAAAGGTAGCGTTGCCAATGATGTTAC
AGATGAGATGGTCAGACTAAACTGGCTGACGGAATTTATGCCTCTTCCGACCATCAAGCATTTTATCCGT
ACTCCTGATGATGCATGGTTACTCACCACTGCGATCCCCGGAAAAACAGCATTCCAGGTATTAGAAGAAT
ATCCTGATTCAGGTGAAAATATTGTTGATGCGCTGGCAGTGTTCCTGCGCCGGTTGCATTCGATTCCTGT
TTGTAATTGTCCTTTTAACAGCGATCGCGTATTTCGTCTCGCTCAGGCGCAATCACGAATGAATAACGGT
TTGGTTGATGCGAGTGATTTTGATGACGAGCGTAATGGCTGGCCTGTTGAACAAGTCTGGAAAGAAATGC
ATAAACTTTTGCCATTCTCACCGGATTCAGTCGTCACTCATGGTGATTTCTCACTTGATAACCTTATTTT
TGACGAGGGGAAATTAATAGGTTGTATTGATGTTGGACGAGTCGGAATCGCAGACCGATACCAGGATCTT
GCCATCCTATGGAACTGCCTCGGTGAGTTTTCTCCTTCATTACAGAAACGGCTTTTTCAAAAATATGGTA
TTGATAATCCTGATATGAATAAATTGCAGTTTCATTTGATGCTCGATGAGTTTTTCTAATCAGAATTGGT
TAATTGGTTGTAACACTGGCAGAGCATTACGCTGACTTGACGGGACGGCGCAAGCTCATGACCAAAATCC
CTTAACGTGAGTTACGCGTCGTTCCACTGAGCGTCAGACCCCGTAGAAAAGATCAAAGGATCTTCTTGAG
ATCCTTTTTTTCTGCGCGTAATCTGCTGCTTGCAAACAAAAAAACCACCGCTACCAGCGGTGGTTTGTTT
GCCGGATCAAGAGCTACCAACTCTTTTTCCGAAGGTAACTGGCTTCAGCAGAGCGCAGATACCAAATACT
GTTCTTCTAGTGTAGCCGTAGTTAGGCCACCACTTCAAGAACTCTGTAGCACCGCCTACATACCTCGCTC
TGCTAATCCTGTTACCAGTGGCTGCTGCCAGTGGCGATAAGTCGTGTCTTACCGGGTTGGACTCAAGACG
ATAGTTACCGGATAAGGCGCAGCGGTCGGGCTGAACGGGGGGTTCGTGCACACAGCCCAGCTTGGAGCGA
ACGACCTACACCGAACTGAGATACCTACAGCGTGAGCTATGAGAAAGCGCCACGCTTCCCGAAGGGAGAA
AGGCGGACAGGTATCCGGTAAGCGGCAGGGTCGGAACAGGAGAGCGCACGAGGGAGCTTCCAGGGGGAAA
CGCCTGGTATCTTTATAGTCCTGTCGGGTTTCGCCACCTCTGACTTGAGCGTCGATTTTTGTGATGCTCG
TCAGGGGGGCGGAGCCTATGGAAAAACGCCAGCAACGCGGCCTTTTTACGGTTCCTGGCCTTTTGCTGGC
CTTTTGCTCACATGTT
