>Addgene plasmid #132094 | pDONR221_SLC38A7 | depositor partial sequence | sequence record 253588 | Codon-optimized ORF of SLC38A7
ATGGCCCAGGTGTCTATCAACAATGACTACTCCGAGTGGGACCTGTCTACCGATGCAGGAGAGAGGGCAA
GACTGCTGCAGAGCCCATGCGTGGACACAGCCCCCAAGAGCGAGTGGGAGGCATCCCCAGGAGGACTGGA
TAGGGGAACCACAAGCACCCTGGGAGCAATCTTTATCGTGGTGAACGCATGTCTGGGAGCAGGACTGCTG
AATTTTCCTGCCGCCTTCAGCACAGCAGGAGGAGTGGCAGCAGGAATCGCCCTGCAGATGGGCATGCTGG
TGTTCATCATCTCCGGCCTGGTCATCCTGGCCTACTGCTCTCAGGCCAGCAACGAGAGAACCTATCAGGA
GGTGGTGTGGGCCGTGTGCGGCAAGCTGACAGGCGTGCTGTGCGAGGTGGCAATCGCCGTGTATACCTTT
GGCACATGTATCGCCTTCCTTATCATAATTGGGGATCAACAAGACAAGATCATCGCCGTGATGGCAAAGG
AGCCTGAGGGAGCATCCGGACCATGGTACACCGACCGGAAGTTTACCATCTCCCTGACAGCCTTCCTGTT
TATCCTGCCCCTGTCTATCCCTAGAGAGATCGGCTTTCAGAAGTATGCCTCCTTCCTGTCTGTGGTGGGC
ACCTGGTACGTGACAGCCATCGTGATCATCAAGTATATCTGGCCCGATAAGGAGATGACCCCTGGCAACA
TCCTGACAAGGCCAGCAAGCTGGATGGCCGTGTTTAATGCCATGCCTACAATCTGCTTCGGCTTTCAGTG
TCACGTGAGCTCCGTGCCCGTGTTCAACTCCATGCAGCAGCCAGAGGTGAAGACCTGGGGAGGAGTGGTG
ACAGCAGCAATGGTCATCGCCCTGGCCGTGTACATGGGCACCGGCATCTGCGGCTTTCTGACATTCGGCG
CAGCAGTGGACCCAGATGTGCTGCTGAGCTATCCATCCGAGGACATGGCAGTGGCAGTGGCAAGGGCCTT
TATCATCCTGTCTGTGCTGACCAGCTACCCTATCCTGCACTTCTGTGGAAGGGCAGTGGTGGAGGGACTG
TGGCTGAGGTATCAGGGAGTGCCAGTGGAGGAGGACGTGGGAAGGGAGCGGAGAAGGCGCGTGCTGCAGA
CCCTGGTGTGGTTTCTGCTGACACTGCTGCTGGCCCTGTTCATCCCCGATATCGGCAAAGTGATCTCCGT
GATCGGAGGACTGGCAGCATGCTTCATCTTCGTGTTCCCAGGCCTGTGCCTGATCCAGGCCAAGCTGTCT
GAGATGGAGGAGGTGAAGCCCGCCTCTTGGTGGGTGCTGGTGAGCTACGGCGTGCTGCTGGTGACCCTGG
GAGCCTTTATCTTCGGCCAGACCACAGCCAACGCCATCTTCGTGGATCTGCTGGCC
